>Addgene plasmid #124831 | nLuc-GLP-1R-His-FLAG | addgene full sequence | sequence record 251141 | Addgene NGS Result
TGCACTCTCAGTACAATCTGCTCTGATGCCGCATAGTTAAGCCAGTATCTGCTCCCTGCTTGTGTGTTGG
AGGTCGCTGAGTAGTGCGCGAGCAAAATTTAAGCTACAACAAGGCAAGGCTTGACCGACAATTGCATGAA
GAATCTGCTTAGGGTTAGGCGTTTTGCGCTGCTTCGCGATGTACGGGCCAGATATACGCGTTGACATTGA
TTATTGACTAGTTATTAATAGTAATCAATTACGGGGTCATTAGTTCATAGCCCATATATGGAGTTCCGCG
TTACATAACTTACGGTAAATGGCCCGCCTGGCTGACCGCCCAACGACCCCCGCCCATTGACGTCAATAAT
GACGTATGTTCCCATAGTAACGCCAATAGGGACTTTCCATTGACGTCAATGGGTGGAGTATTTACGGTAA
ACTGCCCACTTGGCAGTACATCAAGTGTATCATATGCCAAGTACGCCCCCTATTGACGTCAATGACGGTA
AATGGCCCGCCTGGCATTATGCCCAGTACATGACCTTATGGGACTTTCCTACTTGGCAGTACATCTACGT
ATTAGTCATCGCTATTACCATGGTGATGCGGTTTTGGCAGTACATCAATGGGCGTGGATAGCGGTTTGAC
TCACGGGGATTTCCAAGTCTCCACCCCATTGACGTCAATGGGAGTTTGTTTTGGCACCAAAATCAACGGG
ACTTTCCAAAATGTCGTAACAACTCCGCCCCATTGACGCAAATGGGCGGTAGGCGTGTACGGTGGGAGGT
CTATATAAGCAGAGCTCTCTGGCTAACTAGAGAACCCACTGCTTACTGGCTTATCGAAATTAATACGACT
CACTATAGGGAGACCCAAGCTGGCTAGCCACCATGGAGACAGACACACTCCTGCTATGGGTACTGCTGCT
CTGGGTTCCAGGTTCCACTGGGGATGGTATGGTCTTCACACTCGAAGATTTCGTTGGGGACTGGCGACAG
ACAGCCGGCTACAACCTGGACCAAGTCCTTGAACAGGGAGGTGTGTCCAGTTTGTTTCAGAATCTCGGGG
TGTCCGTAACTCCGATCCAAAGGATTGTCCTGAGCGGTGAAAATGGGCTGAAGATCGACATCCATGTCAT
CATCCCGTATGAAGGTCTGAGCGGCGACCAAATGGGCCAGATCGAAAAAATTTTTAAGGTGGTGTACCCT
GTGGATGATCATCACTTTAAGGTGATCCTGCACTATGGCACACTGGTAATCGACGGGGTTACGCCGAACA
TGATCGACTATTTCGGACGGCCGTATGAAGGCATCGCCGTGTTCGACGGCAAAAAGATCACTGTAACAGG
GACCCTGTGGAACGGCAACAAAATTATCGACGAGCGCCTGATCAACCCCGACGGCTCCCTGCTGTTCCGA
GTAACCATCAACGGAGTGACCGGCTGGCGGCTGTGCGAACGTATTCTGGCGGGTGGTCCTCGCCCTCAGG
GCGCTACCGTGTCCCTCTGGGAAACCGTCCAGAAGTGGAGGGAGTACCGTAGACAATGCCAGCGTAGCTT
GACCGAGGACCCTCCTCCCGCGACAGACCTCTTCTGTAACAGGACGTTCGATGAATACGCATGCTGGCCT
GATGGAGAGCCGGGCTCATTCGTTAACGTCAGCTGTCCGTGGTATCTGCCTTGGGCTTCCTCTGTTCCCC
AGGGTCATGTCTACCGCTTCTGTACGGCAGAAGGTCTGTGGCTCCAAAAAGACAACAGTTCGTTGCCTTG
GCGCGACCTGTCCGAATGCGAGGAATCAAAAAGAGGCGAACGCTCGTCTCCAGAGGAACAACTGCTGTTC
CTTTACATTATCTACACGGTAGGATACGCCCTTTCTTTCTCGGCGCTCGTAATCGCCTCGGCGATCCTGC
TTGGCTTTCGCCACCTGCACTGCACTAGGAACTACATTCACCTGAATTTGTTCGCTTCATTCATCTTGCG
TGCCCTCTCAGTTTTCATTAAGGACGCCGCTCTTAAGTGGATGTACAGCACAGCTGCTCAACAGCATCAG
TGGGACGGTCTGTTGTCCTACCAGGACAGTCTGAGTTGTCGTCTGGTCTTCCTGCTGATGCAGTATTGTG
TCGCAGCAAACTACTATTGGCTCTTGGTTGAGGGTGTCTACCTGTACACTCTTTTGGCCTTCAGCGTGTT
TTCTGAGCAGTGGATCTTCAGATTGTACGTTTCCATCGGCTGGGGAGTGCCCCTTCTCTTTGTTGTGCCT
TGGGGCATAGTTAAGTACCTTTACGAGGATGAAGGTTGCTGGACAAGAAATTCTAATATGAACTACTGGC
TGATTATCCGTCTGCCTATTCTCTTTGCCATTGGTGTAAACTTTTTGATCTTCGTAAGGGTAATCTGCAT
AGTCGTATCTAAGTTGAAGGCTAACTTGATGTGTAAAACCGATATCAAGTGTCGCCTGGCCAAGTCAACA
CTCACTTTGATCCCCCTTCTGGGTACGCACGAGGTAATCTTTGCGTTTGTCATGGACGAACACGCCCGTG
GTACTCTCCGCTTCATCAAGTTGTTTACCGAGTTGTCCTTTACCAGTTTCCAAGGACTCATGGTGGCCAT
TCTGTACTGCTTCGTCAATAACGAGGTCCAGTTGGAGTTCCGCAAGTCATGGGAACGCTGGCGCCTGGAA
CACCTGCATATCCAGCGCGACTCCTCTATGAAACCGCTGAAGTGTCCAACCAGTTCATTGTCATCCGGAG
CTACTGCGGGATCTTCCATGTATACCGCCACTTGTCAGGCTTCATGTTCTCTCGAGCATCATCACCACCA
CCACGACTATAAGGACGATGATGACAAGTAATAGCGGCCGCTCGAGGAGGGCCCGAACAAAAACTCATCT
CAGAAGAGGATCTGAATAGCGCCGTCGACCATCATCATCATCATCATTGAGTTTAAACCCGCTGATCAGC
CTCGACTGTGCCTTCTAGTTGCCAGCCATCTGTTGTTTGCCCCTCCCCCGTGCCTTCCTTGACCCTGGAA
GGTGCCACTCCCACTGTCCTTTCCTAATAAAATGAGGAAATTGCATCGCATTGTCTGAGTAGGTGTCATT
CTATTCTGGGGGGTGGGGTGGGGCAGGACAGCAAGGGGGAGGATTGGGAAGACAATAGCAGGCATGCTGG
GGATGCGGTGGGCTCTATGGCTTCTGAGGCGGAAAGAACCAGCTGGGGCTCTAGGGGGTATCCCC
[124 nt withheld, positions 3216-3339]
C
[91 nt withheld, positions 3341-3431]
A
[49 nt withheld, positions 3433-3481]
CCTTTGACGTTGGAGTCCACGTTCTTT
[37 nt withheld, positions 3509-3545]
ACCCTATCTCGGTCTATTCTTTTGATTTATAAGGGATTTTGCCGATTTCGGCCTATTGGTTAAAAAATGA
GCTGATTTAACAAAAATTTAACGCGAATTAATTCTGTGGAATGTGTGTCAGTTAGGGTGTGGAAAGTCCC
CAGGCTCCCCAGCAGGCAGAAGTATGCAAAGCATGCATCTCAATTAGTCAGCAACCAGGTGTGGAAAGTC
CCCAGGCTCCCCAGCAGGCAGAAGTATGCAAAGCATGCATCTCAATTAGTCAGCAACCATAGTCCCGCCC
CTAACTCCGCCCATCCCGCCCCTAACTCCGCCCAGTTCCGCCCATTCTCCGCCCCATGGCTGACTAATTT
TTTTTATTTATGCAGAGGCCGAGGCCGCCTCTGCCTCTGAGCTATTCCAGAAGTAGTGAGGAGGCTTTTT
TGGAGGCCTAGGCTTTTGCAAAAAGCTCCCGGGAGCTTGTATATCCATTTTCGGATCTGATCAGCACGTG
TTGACAATTAATCATCGGCATAGTATATCGGCATAGTATAATACGACAAGGTGAGGAACTAAACCATGGC
CAAGTTGACCAGTGCCGTTCCGGTGCTCACCGCGCGCGACGTCGCCGGAGCGGTCGAGTTCTGGACCGAC
CGGCTCGGGTTCTCCCGGGACTTCGTGGAGGACGACTTCGCCGGTGTGGTCCGGGACGACGTGACCCTGT
TCATCAGCGCGGTCCAGGACCAGGTGGTGCCGGACAACACCCTGGCCTGGGTGTGGGTGCGCGGCCTGGA
CGAGCTGTACGCCGAGTGGTCGGAGGTCGTGTCCACGAACTTCCGGGACGCCTCCGGGCCGGCCATGACC
GAGATCGGCGAGCAGCCGTGGGGGCGGGAGTTCGCCCTGCGCGACCCGGCCGGCAACTGCGTGCACTTCG
TGGCCGAGGAGCAGGACTGACACGTGCTACGAGATTTCGATTCCACCGCCGCCTTCTATGAAAGGTTGGG
CTTCGGAATCGTTTTCCGGGACGCCGGCTGGATGATCCTCCAGCGCGGGGATCTCATGCTGGAGTTCTTC
GCCCACCCCAACTTGTTTATTGCAGCTTATAATGGTTACAAATAAAGCAATAGCATCACAAATTTCACAA
ATAAAGCATTTTTTTCACTGCATTCTAGTTGTGGTTTGTCCAAACTCATCAATGTATCTTATCATGTCTG
TATACCGTCGACCTCTAGCTAGAGCTTGGCGTAATCATGGTCATAGCTGTTTCCTGTGTGAAATTGTTAT
CCGCTCACAATTCCACACAACATACGAGCCGGAAGCATAAAGTGTAAAGCCTGGGGTGCCTAATGAGTGA
GCTAACTTACATTAATTGCGTTGCGCTCACTGCCCGCTTTCCAGTCGGGAAACCTGTCGTGCCAGCTGCA
TTAATGAATCGGCCAACGCGCGGGGAGAGGCGGTTTGCGTATTGGGCGCTCTTCCGCTTCCTCGCTCACT
GACTCGCTGCGCTCGGTCGTTCGGCTGCGGCGAGCGGTATCAGCTCACTCAAAGGCGGTAATACGGTTAT
CCACAGAATCAGGGGATAACGCAGGAAAGAACATGTGAGCAAAAGGCCAGCAAAAGGCCAGGAACCGTAA
AAAGGCCGCGTTGCTGGCGTTTTTCCATAGGCTCCGCCCCCCTGACGAGCATCACAAAAATCGACGCTCA
AGTCAGAGGTGGCGAAACCCGACAGGACTATAAAGATACCAGGCGTTTCCCCCTGGAAGCTCCCTCGTGC
GCTCTCCTGTTCCGACCCTGCCGCTTACCGGATACCTGTCCGCCTTTCTCCCTTCGGGAAGCGTGGCGCT
TTCTCATAGCTCACGCTGTAGGTATCTCAGTTCGGTGTAGGTCGTTCGCTCCAAGCTGGGCTGTGTGCAC
GAACCCCCCGTTCAGCCCGACCGCTGCGCCTTATCCGGTAACTATCGTCTTGAGTCCAACCCGGTAAGAC
ACGACTTATCGCCACTGGCAGCAGCCACTGGTAACAGGATTAGCAGAGCGAGGTATGTAGGCGGTGCTAC
AGAGTTCTTGAAGTGGTGGCCTAACTACGGCTACACTAGAAGAACAGTATTTGGTATCTGCGCTCTGCTG
AAGCCAGTTACCTTCGGAAAAAGAGTTGGTAGCTCTTGATCCGGCAAACAAACCACCGCTGGTAGCGGTG
GTTTTTTTGTTTGCAAGCAGCAGATTACGCGCAGAAAAAAAGGATCTCAAGAAGATCCTTTGATCTTTTC
TACGGGGTCTGACGCTCAGTGGAACGAAAACTCACGTTAAGGGATTTTGGTCATGAGATTATCAAAAAGG
ATCTTCACCTAGATCCTTTTAAATTAAAAATGAAGTTTTAAATCAATCTAAAGTATATATGAGTAAACTT
GGTCTGACAGTTACCAATGCTTAATCAGTGAGGCACCTATCTCAGCGATCTGTCTATTTCGTTCATCCAT
AGTTGCCTGACTCCCCGTCGTGTAGATAACTACGATACGGGAGGGCTTACCATCTGGCCCCAGTGCTGCA
ATGATACCGCGAGACCCACGCTCACCGGCTCCAGATTTATCAGCAATAAACCAGCCAGCCGGAAGGGCCG
AGCGCAGAAGTGGTCCTGCAACTTTATCCGCCTCCATCCAGTCTATTAATTGTTGCCGGGAAGCTAGAGT
AAGTAGTTCGCCAGTTAATAGTTTGCGCAACGTTGTTGCCATTGCTACAGGCATCGTGGTGTCACGCTCG
TCGTTTGGTATGGCTTCATTCAGCTCCGGTTCCCAACGATCAAGGCGAGTTACATGATCCCCCATGTTGT
GCAAAAAAGCGGTTAGCTCCTTCGGTCCTCCGATCGTTGTCAGAAGTAAGTTGGCCGCAGTGTTATCACT
CATGGTTATGGCAGCACTGCATAATTCTCTTACTGTCATGCCATCCGTAAGATGCTTTTCTGTGACTGGT
GAGTACTCAACCAAGTCATTCTGAGAATAGTGTATGCGGCGACCGAGTTGCTCTTGCCCGGCGTCAATAC
GGGATAATACCGCGCCACATAGCAGAACTTTAAAAGTGCTCATCATTGGAAAACGTTCTTCGGGGCGAAA
ACTCTCAAGGATCTTACCGCTGTTGAGATCCAGTTCGATGTAACCCACTCGTGCACCCAACTGATCTTCA
GCATCTTTTACTTTCACCAGCGTTTCTGGGTGAGCAAAAACAGGAAGGCAAAATGCCGCAAAAAAGGGAA
TAAGGGCGACACGGAAATGTTGAATACTCATACTCTTCCTTTTTCAATATTATTGAAGCATTTATCAGGG
TTATTGTCTCATGAGCGGATACATATTTGAATGTATTTAGAAAAATAAACAAATAGGGGTTCCGCGCACA
TTTCCCCGAAAAGTGCCACCTGACGTCGACGGATCGGGAGATCTCCCGATCCCCTATGG
Features (pLannotate 1.2.2; 25 found; start..end, strand, type, name):
    203..582     +  enhancer       CMV enhancer: human cytomegalovirus immediate early enhancer
    583..786     +  promoter       CMV promoter: human cytomegalovirus (CMV) immediate early promoter
    782..815     +  LTR            5' LTR (truncated) (fragment): truncated 5' long terminal repeat (LTR) from HIV-1
    831..849     +  promoter       T7 promoter: promoter for bacteriophage T7 RNA polymerase
    873..931     +  sig_peptide    Igκ leader (fragment): leader sequence from mouse immunoglobulin κ light chain
    939..1451    +  CDS            Nluc: NanoLuc® luciferase human codon-optimized
   1455..2780    +  CDS            GLP1R: GLP1R_HUMAN - Experimental evidence at protein level: Swiss-Prot protein existence level 1. G-protein coupled receptor for glucagon-like peptide 1 (GLP- 1) (PubMed:8405712, PubMed:8216285, PubMed:7517895, PubMed:19861722, PubMed:26308095, PubMed:27196125, PubMed:28514449). Ligand binding triggers activation of a signaling cascade that leads to the activation of adenylyl cyclase and increased intracellular cAMP levels (PubMed:8405712, PubMed:8216285, PubMed:7517895, PubMed:19861722, PubMed:26308095, PubMed:27196125, PubMed:28514449). Plays a role in regulating insulin secretion in response to G
   2805..2828    +  CDS            3xFLAG (fragment): three tandem FLAG® epitope tags
   2900..2917    +  CDS            capTEV™ (fragment): composite tag for in vivo biotinylation, TEV protease cleavage, and 6xHis tagging
   2946..3170    +  polyA_signal   bGH poly(A) signal: bovine growth hormone polyadenylation signal
   3174..3195    +  promoter       SV40 promoter (fragment): SV40 enhancer and early promoter
   3216..3644    +  rep_origin     f1 ori (sequence partly withheld): f1 bacteriophage origin of replication; arrow indicates direction of (+) strand synthesis
   3658..3987    +  promoter       SV40 promoter: SV40 enhancer and early promoter
   4035..4082    +  promoter       EM7 promoter: synthetic bacterial promoter&nbsp
   4101..4475    +  CDS            BleoR: antibiotic-binding protein; Sh ble from Streptoalloteichus hindustanus; confers resistance to bleomycin, phleomycin, and Zeocin™
   4485..4610    +  CDS            ble (fragment): BLE_KLEPN - Experimental evidence at protein level: Swiss-Prot protein existence level 1. Binding protein with a strong affinity to the bleomycin family of antibiotics. Binds to CL990; an antimitotic-antibiotic compound. From Klebsiella pneumoniae.
   4605..4726    +  polyA_signal   SV40 poly(A) signal: SV40 polyadenylation signal
   4799..4815    -  protein_bind   lac operator: The lac repressor binds to the lac operator to inhibit transcription in E. coli. This inhibition can be relieved by adding lactose or isopropyl-β-D-thiogalactopyranoside (IPTG). lac repressor encoded by lacI
   4823..4853    -  promoter       lac promoter: promoter for the E. coli lac operon
   4868..4889    -  protein_bind   CAP binding site: CAP binding activates transcription in the presence of cAMP. E. coli catabolite activator protein
   4902..4994    -  CDS            lacI (fragment): lac repressor; lacI; The lac repressor binds to the lac operator to inhibit transcription in E. coli. This inhibition can be relieved by adding lactose or isopropyl-β-D-thiogalactopyranoside (IPTG).
   5177..5765    -  rep_origin     ori: high-copy-number ColE1/pMB1/pBR322/pUC origin of replication
   5936..6796    -  CDS            AmpR: β-lactamase; bla; confers resistance to ampicillin, carbenicillin, and related antibiotics
   6797..6901    -  promoter       AmpR promoter: bla
   6960..48      -  misc_feature   bom (fragment) (across the origin): basis of mobility region from pBR322
