[The description below was written by a language model from this plasmid's Addgene catalogue record and pLannotate feature annotations shown in this document.]
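Description:
nLuc-GLP-1R-His-FLAG is a mammalian expression plasmid built on a modified pSecTag2 backbone (Invitrogen) that produces the human glucagon-like peptide-1 receptor (GLP1R), a class B G-protein coupled receptor, fused at its N terminus to NanoLuc luciferase. It is propagated in E. coli through a high-copy ColE1/pUC-type origin with ampicillin selection (AmpR under its own bla promoter), and it also carries an f1 origin. For selection in mammalian cells, a Sh ble (BleoR) cassette confers Zeocin resistance. This cassette is driven by the SV40 early promoter together with the bacterial EM7 promoter and ends in an SV40 polyadenylation signal. The catalogue lists a total size of about 7.2 kb, while the sequenced record is 6,964 nt.

The expression unit uses the CMV immediate-early enhancer and promoter, followed by a T7 promoter, and terminates at the bGH polyadenylation signal. The open reading frame starts with a mouse Igκ leader (annotated as a fragment), the secretion signal native to pSecTag2, which would direct the fusion into the secretory pathway. Human codon-optimised NanoLuc follows and is joined almost directly to the GLP1R coding sequence, so the luciferase should sit on the extracellular N-terminal side of the receptor. Downstream of the receptor, short matches annotated as a 3xFLAG fragment and a capTEV fragment correspond to the catalogued C-terminal FLAG and His6 tags, in that order in the sequence, and these are available for detection or purification.

The stated purpose is expression of N-terminally NanoLuc-tagged GLP-1R in mammalian cells. The associated study concerns the structural and functional diversity of agonist-bound receptor states. An extracellular luciferase tag of this kind is commonly used as a bioluminescence energy-transfer donor in ligand-binding measurements, although the record does not specify the assay.
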