Addgene plasmid #124831: nLuc-GLP-1R-His-FLAG
Purpose: Expresses N-terminally NanoLuc-Tagged GLP-1R in mammalian cells
Depositing lab: Sam Gellman. Depositing organization: University of Wisconsin, Madison. Publication: Structural and functional diversity among agonist-bound states of the GLP-1 receptor. Cary BP, Deganutti G, Zhao P, Truong TT, Piper SJ, Liu X, Belousoff MJ, Danev R, Sexton PM, Wootten D, Gellman SH. Nat Chem Biol. 2022 Mar;18(3):256-263. doi: 10.1038/s41589-021-00945-w. Epub 2021 Dec 22. PubMed 34937906.
Backbone
  Vector backbone: pSectag2
  Backbone manufacturer: Invitrogen
  Backbone size w/o insert (bp): 5200
  Total vector size (bp): 7200
  Vector type: Mammalian Expression, Luciferase
  Selectable markers: Zeocin
Growth in bacteria
  Bacterial resistance: Ampicillin, 100 μg/mL
  Growth temperature: 37°C
  Growth strain: DH5alpha
  Copy number: Unknown
Gene/Insert
  Gene/Insert name: GLP1R (alt name: Glucagon-like peptide-1 receptor)
  Species: H. sapiens (human), Synthetic
  Insert size (bp): 1959
  GenBank ID: AAI12127.1
  Entrez Gene: GLP1R (a.k.a. GLP-1, GLP-1-R, GLP-1R)
  Promoter: CMV
  Tag / fusion protein: NanoLuc (N terminal on insert); His6 (C terminal on insert); FLAG (C terminal on insert)
  Cloning method: Unknown
  Sequencing primers: 5′ CMV; 3′ BGH
Resource information
  A portion of this plasmid was derived from a plasmid made by: DNA encoding Nanoluc was kindly provided by Promega. GLP-1R cloned in a modifed pSectag2 was kindly provided by Pfizer (Nolte, et al. “A Potentiator of Orthosteric Ligand Activity at GLP-1R Acts via Covalent Modification.” Nat. Chem. Biol. 10, no. 8 (2014): 629–31.) .
Terms and licenses: Academic/Nonprofit Terms; Industry Terms: Not Available to Industry
Depositor comments: Please visit https://www.biorxiv.org/content/10.1101/2021.02.24.432589v1 for bioRxiv preprint.
How to cite: nLuc-GLP-1R-His-FLAG was a gift from Sam Gellman (Addgene plasmid # 124831 ; http://n2t.net/addgene:124831 ; RRID:Addgene_124831)
