>Addgene plasmid #124831 | nLuc-GLP-1R-His-FLAG | depositor partial sequence | sequence record 244621 | open reading frame
ATGGAGACAGACACACTCCTGCTATGGGTACTGCTGCTCTGGGTTCCAGGTTCCACTGGGGATGGTATGG
TCTTCACACTCGAAGATTTCGTTGGGGACTGGCGACAGACAGCCGGCTACAACCTGGACCAAGTCCTTGA
ACAGGGAGGTGTGTCCAGTTTGTTTCAGAATCTCGGGGTGTCCGTAACTCCGATCCAAAGGATTGTCCTG
AGCGGTGAAAATGGGCTGAAGATCGACATCCATGTCATCATCCCGTATGAAGGTCTGAGCGGCGACCAAA
TGGGCCAGATCGAAAAAATTTTTAAGGTGGTGTACCCTGTGGATGATCATCACTTTAAGGTGATCCTGCA
CTATGGCACACTGGTAATCGACGGGGTTACGCCGAACATGATCGACTATTTCGGACGGCCGTATGAAGGC
ATCGCCGTGTTCGACGGCAAAAAGATCACTGTAACAGGGACCCTGTGGAACGGCAACAAAATTATCGACG
AGCGCCTGATCAACCCCGACGGCTCCCTGCTGTTCCGAGTAACCATCAACGGAGTGACCGGCTGGCGGCT
GTGCGAACGTATTCTGGCGGGTGGTCCTCGCCCTCAGGGCGCTACCGTGTCCCTCTGGGAAACCGTCCAG
AAGTGGAGGGAGTACCGTAGACAATGCCAGCGTAGCTTGACCGAGGACCCTCCTCCCGCGACAGACCTCT
TCTGTAACAGGACGTTCGATGAATACGCATGCTGGCCTGATGGAGAGCCGGGCTCATTCGTTAACGTCAG
CTGTCCGTGGTATCTGCCTTGGGCTTCCTCTGTTCCCCAGGGTCATGTCTACCGCTTCTGTACGGCAGAA
GGTCTGTGGCTCCAAAAAGACAACAGTTCGTTGCCTTGGCGCGACCTGTCCGAATGCGAGGAATCAAAAA
GAGGCGAACGCTCGTCTCCAGAGGAACAACTGCTGTTCCTTTACATTATCTACACGGTAGGATACGCCCT
TTCTTTCTCGGCGCTCGTAATCGCCTCGGCGATCCTGCTTGGCTTTCGCCACCTGCACTGCACTAGGAAC
TACATTCACCTGAATTTGTTCGCTTCATTCATCTTGCGTGCCCTCTCAGTTTTCATTAAGGACGCCGCTC
TTAAGTGGATGTACAGCACAGCTGCTCAACAGCATCAGTGGGACGGTCTGTTGTCCTACCAGGACAGTCT
GAGTTGTCGTCTGGTCTTCCTGCTGATGCAGTATTGTGTCGCAGCAAACTACTATTGGCTCTTGGTTGAG
GGTGTCTACCTGTACACTCTTTTGGCCTTCAGCGTGTTTTCTGAGCAGTGGATCTTCAGATTGTACGTTT
CCATCGGCTGGGGAGTGCCCCTTCTCTTTGTTGTGCCTTGGGGCATAGTTAAGTACCTTTACGAGGATGA
AGGTTGCTGGACAAGAAATTCTAATATGAACTACTGGCTGATTATCCGTCTGCCTATTCTCTTTGCCATT
GGTGTAAACTTTTTGATCTTCGTAAGGGTAATCTGCATAGTCGTATCTAAGTTGAAGGCTAACTTGATGT
GTAAAACCGATATCAAGTGTCGCCTGGCCAAGTCAACACTCACTTTGATCCCCCTTCTGGGTACGCACGA
GGTAATCTTTGCGTTTGTCATGGACGAACACGCCCGTGGTACTCTCCGCTTCATCAAGTTGTTTACCGAG
TTGTCCTTTACCAGTTTCCAAGGACTCATGGTGGCCATTCTGTACTGCTTCGTCAATAACGAGGTCCAGT
TGGAGTTCCGCAAGTCATGGGAACGCTGGCGCCTGGAACACCTGCATATCCAGCGCGACTCCTCTATGAA
ACCGCTGAAGTGTCCAACCAGTTCATTGTCATCCGGAGCTACTGCGGGATCTTCCATGTATACCGCCACT
TGTCAGGCTTCATGTTCTCTCGAGCATCATCACCACCACCACGACTATAAGGACGATGATGACAAGTAA
